Addgene plasmid #199969: YP28
Purpose: Yeast/E coli shuttle vector expressing GFP from synthetic yeast promoter 28
Depositing lab: Farren Isaacs. Depositing organization: Yale University. Publication: Cross-kingdom expression of synthetic genetic elements promotes discovery of metabolites in the human microbiome. Patel JR, Oh J, Wang S, Crawford JM, Isaacs FJ. Cell. 2022 Apr 28;185(9):1487-1505.e14. doi: 10.1016/j.cell.2022.03.008. Epub 2022 Apr 1. PubMed 35366417.
Backbone
  Vector backbone: pRCVS6H
  Vector type: Yeast Expression
  Selectable markers: Hygromycin
Growth in bacteria
  Bacterial resistance: Ampicillin, 100 μg/mL
  Growth temperature: 37°C
  Growth strain: BL21
  Copy number: Low Copy
Gene/Insert
  Gene/Insert name: GFP
  Species: Synthetic
  Cloning method: Gibson Cloning
Terms and licenses: Academic/Nonprofit Terms; Industry Terms: Not Available to Industry
How to cite: YP28 was a gift from Farren Isaacs (Addgene plasmid # 199969 ; http://n2t.net/addgene:199969 ; RRID:Addgene_199969)
