[The description below was written by a language model from this plasmid's Addgene catalogue record and pLannotate feature annotations shown in this document.]
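Description:
YP28 is a yeast/E. coli shuttle vector of about 5.7 kb, built on the pRCVS6H backbone by Gibson assembly, that expresses a green fluorescent reporter from a synthetic yeast promoter designated number 28. In E. coli it replicates from a ColE1/pUC-type origin and is selected through the β-lactamase (AmpR) gene and its native promoter. The origin is annotated as a high-copy type, although the catalogue lists the plasmid as low copy. A short fragment of the pBR322 bom region is also present. In yeast, fragments of the CEN4 centromere and the ARS1 autonomously replicating sequence support episomal maintenance, an arrangement that normally gives stable segregation at low copy number. Selection there relies on the hphMX6 cassette, which confers hygromycin resistance and ends in the Ashbya gossypii TEF terminator, so no auxotrophic host background is required.

The payload is a single reporter cassette. The catalogue calls the insert GFP of synthetic origin, while automated annotation matched the open reading frame to mUkG, a constitutively fluorescent green protein derived from the soft coral Sarcophyton; the record does not resolve this difference. The coding sequence is followed by the S. cerevisiae CYC1 terminator. The synthetic promoter itself is not annotated in the feature table; it presumably occupies the unannotated stretch just upstream of the reporter. A T7 promoter lies at the end of the circular map, shortly upstream of this region, but the record does not state its role. The construct appears to be one member of a numbered series of synthetic promoters, with fluorescence providing a readout of promoter strength in yeast, in the context of work on cross-kingdom expression of synthetic genetic elements.
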