Features (pLannotate 1.2.2; 11 found; start..end, strand, type, name):
    199..867     +  CDS            mUkG: mUkG is a basic (constitutively fluorescent) green fluorescent protein published in 2008, derived from Sarcophyton sp.. It has moderate acid sensitivity.
    922..1111    +  terminator     CYC1 terminator: S. cerevisiae CYC1; transcription terminator for CYC1
   1351..2926    +  gene           hphMX6: yeast selectable marker conferring hygromycin resistance
   2729..2926    +  terminator     TEF terminator: Ashbya gossypii TEF terminator
   3041..3629    -  rep_origin     ori: high-copy-number ColE1/pMB1/pBR322/pUC origin of replication
   3800..4660    -  CDS            AmpR: β-lactamase; bla; confers resistance to ampicillin, carbenicillin, and related antibiotics
   4661..4765    -  promoter       AmpR promoter: bla
   4792..4842    +  misc_feature   bom (fragment): basis of mobility region from pBR322
   4971..5140    -  misc_feature   CEN4 (fragment): S. cerevisiae CEN4 centromere
   5141..5567    +  rep_origin     ARS1 (fragment): S. cerevisiae autonomously replicating sequence ARS1
   5673..5691    +  promoter       T7 promoter: promoter for bacteriophage T7 RNA polymerase
>Addgene plasmid #199969 | YP28 | addgene full sequence | sequence record 406421 | Addgene NGS Result
CCCAGAATAGTACTCCACCCGCGCCACAGAGGGGCGCTCAACGGCACTGAAATTTGGGGGCGGTGTAGAT
CGGTAAGACGATTCTTCACTACTTATATAAAAGAGCACTGTTGGGCGTGAGTGGAGGCGCCGGTTTTTGC
AGCGATAAGGAACATTTTTTTAACTAAGTAACTTAAAGAGGAGAAAGGTACCATGGTCAGTGTCATCAAA
GAAGAAATGAAGATCAAGTTGCACATGGAAGGTAACGTTAATGGTCATGCCTTTGTTATTGAAGGTGATG
GTAAAGGTAAACCATACGATGGTACTCAAACTTTGAACTTGACTGTCAAAGAAGGTGCTCCATTGCCATT
CTCTTACGATATTTTGACTAACGCCTTCCAATACGGTAATAGAGCTTTTACTAAGTACCCAGCCGATATC
CCAGATTACTTTAAGCAAACTTTTCCAGAAGGTTACTCCTGGGAAAGAACTATGTCTTACGAAGATAACG
CTATCTGCAACGTCAGATCCGAAATTTCTATGGAAGGTGATTGCTTCATCTACAAGATCAGATTCGATGG
TAAGAACTTTCCACCAAATGGTCCAGTCATGCAAAAAAAGACTTTGAAGTGGGAACCATCCACCGAAATG
ATGTATGTTAGAGATGGTTTCTTGATGGGTGATGTCAATATGGCTTTGTTGTTGGAAGGTGGTGGTCATC
ATAGATGTGATTTCAAGACTTCTTACAAGGCCAAGAAGGTTGTTCAATTGCCAGATGCTCATAAGATCGA
TCACAGAATCGAAATCTTGTCCCACGATAGAGATTACTCCAAGGTTAAGTTGTACGAAAACGCTGTTGCT
AGAAACTCTTTGTTGCCATCTCAAGCTTCTAAGTAACATGTAATTAGTTATGTCACGCTTACATTCACGC
CCTCCCCCCACATCCGCTCTAACCGAAAAGGAAGGAGTTAGACAACCTGAAGTCTAGGTCCCTATTTATT
TTTTTATAGTTATGTTAGTATTAAGAACGTTATTTATATTTCAAATTTTTCTTTTTTTTCTGTACAGACG
CGTGTACGCATGTAACATTATACTGAAAACCTTGCTTGAGAAGGTTTTGGGACGCTCGAAGGCTTTGTGG
AGGTCGACACGAGCGACTGAGTTCGGACGTCACGACCTGCCTGGATATCGTGCACCGCTCGTGCACTGAC
GTCATGATCGACGAGTCGCACAGAGGCCTCTGACACTGACTCGACCTGACTAGCGTCGAGCAGTGACGAC
CTGCCCGGGCACAGCAACTGTGCCACTCGTCTGATCCGTCGTCCCATCGGCTGAATCGATGCCTCGTCCC
CGCCGGGTCACCCGGCCAGCGACATGGAGGCCCAGAATACCCTCCTTGACAGTCTTGACGTGCGCAGCTC
AGGGGCATGATGTGACTGTCGCCCGTACATTTAGCCCATACATCCCCATGTATAATCATTTGCATCCATA
CATTTTGATGGCCGCACGGCGCGAAGCAAAAATTACGGCACCTCGCTGCAGACCTGCGAGCAGGGAAACG
CTCCCCTCACAGACGCGTTGAATTGTCCCCACGCCGCGCCCCTGTAGAGAAATATAAAAGGTTAGGATTT
GCCACTGAGGTTCTTCTTTCATATACTTCCTTTTAAAATCTTGCTAGGATACAGTTCTCACATCACATCC
GAACATAAACAACCATGGGTAAAAAGCCTGAACTCACCGCGACGTCTGTCGAGAAGTTTCTGATCGAAAA
GTTCGACAGCGTCTCCGACCTGATGCAGCTCTCGGAGGGCGAAGAATCTCGTGCTTTCAGCTTCGATGTA
GGAGGGCGTGGATATGTCCTGCGGGTAAATAGCTGCGCCGATGGTTTCTACAAAGATCGTTATGTTTATC
GGCACTTTGCATCGGCCGCGCTCCCGATTCCGGAAGTGCTTGACATTGGGGAGTTCAGCGAGAGCCTGAC
CTATTGCATCTCCCGCCGTGCACAGGGTGTCACGTTGCAAGACCTGCCTGAAACCGAACTGCCCGCTGTT
CTGCAGCCGGTCGCGGAGGCCATGGATGCGATCGCTGCGGCCGATCTTAGCCAGACGAGCGGGTTCGGCC
CATTCGGACCGCAAGGAATCGGTCAATACACTACATGGCGTGATTTCATATGCGCGATTGCTGATCCCCA
TGTGTATCACTGGCAAACTGTGATGGACGACACCGTCAGTGCGTCCGTCGCGCAGGCTCTCGATGAGCTG
ATGCTTTGGGCCGAGGACTGCCCCGAAGTCCGGCACCTCGTGCACGCGGATTTCGGCTCCAACAATGTCC
TGACGGACAATGGCCGCATAACAGCGGTCATTGACTGGAGCGAGGCGATGTTCGGGGATTCCCAATACGA
GGTCGCCAACATCTTCTTCTGGAGGCCGTGGTTGGCTTGTATGGAGCAACAGACGCGCTACTTCGAGCGG
AGGCATCCGGAGCTTGCAGGATCGCCGCGGCTCCGGGCGTATATGCTCCGCATTGGTCTTGACCAACTCT
ATCAGAGCTTGGTTGACGGCAATTTCGATGATGCAGCTTGGGCGCAGGGTCGATGCGACGCAATCGTCCG
ATCCGGAGCCGGGACTGTCGGGCGTACACAAATCGCCCGCAGAAGCGCGGCCGTCTGGACCGATGGCTGT
GTAGAAGTACTCGCCGATAGTGGAAACCGACGCCCCAGCACTCGTCCGAGGGCAAAGGAATAATCAGTAC
TGACAATAAAAAGATTCTTGTTTTCAAGAACTTGTCATTTGTATAGTTTTTTTATATTGTAGTTGTTCTA
TTTTAATCAAATGTTAGCGTGATTTATATTTTTTTTCGCCTCGACATCATCTGCCCAGATGCGAAGTTAA
GTGCGCAGAAAGTAATATCATGCGTCAATCGTATGTGAATGCTGGTCGCTATACTGCTATCGATGTGGCA
GTGCGTCCAGCTCAGTCAGACTCAGTCCTGGTGTCGTCAGCCTGTGAGCAAAAGGCCAGCAAAAGGCCAG
GAACCGTAAAAAGGCCGCGTTGCTGGCGTTTTTCCATAGGCTCCGCCCCCCTGACGAGCATCACAAAAAT
CGACGCTCAAGTCAGAGGTGGCGAAACCCGACAGGACTATAAAGATACCAGGCGTTTCCCCCTGGAAGCT
CCCTCGTGCGCTCTCCTGTTCCGACCCTGCCGCTTACCGGATACCTGTCCGCCTTTCTCCCTTCGGGAAG
CGTGGCGCTTTCTCATAGCTCACGCTGTAGGTATCTCAGTTCGGTGTAGGTCGTTCGCTCCAAGCTGGGC
TGTGTGCACGAACCCCCCGTTCAGCCCGACCGCTGCGCCTTATCCGGTAACTATCGTCTTGAGTCCAACC
CGGTAAGACACGACTTATCGCCACTGGCAGCAGCCACTGGTAACAGGATTAGCAGAGCGAGGTATGTAGG
CGGTGCTACAGAGTTCTTGAAGTGGTGGCCTAACTACGGCTACACTAGAAGAACAGTATTTGGTATCTGC
GCTCTGCTGAAGCCAGTTACCTTCGGAAAAAGAGTTGGTAGCTCTTGATCCGGCAAACAAACCACCGCTG
GTAGCGGTGGTTTTTTTGTTTGCAAGCAGCAGATTACGCGCAGAAAAAAAGGATCTCAAGAAGATCCTTT
GATCTTTTCTACGGGGTCTGACGCTCAGTGGAACGAAAACTCACGTTAAGGGATTTTGGTCATGAGATTA
TCAAAAAGGATCTTCACCTAGATCCTTTTAAATTAAAAATGAAGTTTTAAATCAATCTAAAGTATATATG
AGTAAACTTGGTCTGACAGTTACCAATGCTTAATCAGTGAGGCACCTATCTCAGCGATCTGTCTATTTCG
TTCATCCATAGTTGCCTGACTCCCCGTCGTGTAGATAACTACGATACGGGAGGGCTTACCATCTGGCCCC
AGTGCTGCAATGATACCGCGAGACCCACGCTCACCGGCTCCAGATTTATCAGCAATAAACCAGCCAGCCG
GAAGGGCCGAGCGCAGAAGTGGTCCTGCAACTTTATCCGCCTCCATCCAGTCTATTAATTGTTGCCGGGA
AGCTAGAGTAAGTAGTTCGCCAGTTAATAGTTTGCGCAACGTTGTTGCCATTGCTACAGGCATCGTGGTG
TCACGCTCGTCGTTTGGTATGGCTTCATTCAGCTCCGGTTCCCAACGATCAAGGCGAGTTACATGATCCC
CCATGTTGTGCAAAAAAGCGGTTAGCTCCTTCGGTCCTCCGATCGTTGTCAGAAGTAAGTTGGCCGCAGT
GTTATCACTCATGGTTATGGCAGCACTGCATAATTCTCTTACTGTCATGCCATCCGTAAGATGCTTTTCT
GTGACTGGTGAGTACTCAACCAAGTCATTCTGAGAATAGTGTATGCGGCGACCGAGTTGCTCTTGCCCGG
CGTCAATACGGGATAATACCGCGCCACATAGCAGAACTTTAAAAGTGCTCATCATTGGAAAACGTTCTTC
GGGGCGAAAACTCTCAAGGATCTTACCGCTGTTGAGATCCAGTTCGATGTAACCCACTCGTGCACCCAAC
TGATCTTCAGCATCTTTTACTTTCACCAGCGTTTCTGGGTGAGCAAAAACAGGAAGGCAAAATGCCGCAA
AAAAGGGAATAAGGGCGACACGGAAATGTTGAATACTCATACTCTTCCTTTTTCAATATTATTGAAGCAT
TTATCAGGGTTATTGTCTCATGAGCGGATACATATTTGAATGTATTTAGAAAAATAAACAAATAGGGGTT
CCGCGCACATTTCCCCGAAAAGTGCCACCTGATGCGGTGTGAAATACCGCACAGATGCGTAAGGAGAAAA
TACCGCATCAGGGTCAGTCACAGTGGAGCCTAGCACTCACTCAGCGTGACGGCTCAGAGCAGAATTCACG
AGCCAGAAATAGTAACTTTTGCCTAAATCACAAATTGCAAAATTTAATTGCTTGCAAAAGGTCACATGCT
TATAATCAACTTTTTTAAAAATTTAAAATACTTTTTTATTTTTTATTTTTAAACATAAATGAAATAATTT
ATTTATTGTTTATGATTACCGAAACATAAAACCTGCTCAAGAAAAAGAAACTGTTTTGTCCTTGGAAAAA
AAGCACTACCTAGGAGCGGCCAAAATGCCGGCTTACATTTTATGTTAGCTGGTGGACTGACGCCAGAAAA
TGTTGGTGATGCGCTTAGATTAAATGGCGTTATTGGTGTTGATGTAAGCGGAGGTGTGGAGACAAATGGT
GTAAAAGACTCTAACAAAATAGCAAATTTCGTCAAAAATGCTAAGAAATAGGTTATTACTGAGTAGTATT
TATTTAAGTATTGTTTGTGCACTTGCCTGCAAGCCTTTTGAAAAGCAAGCATAAAAGATCTAAACATAAA
ATCTGTAAAATAACAAGATGTAAAGATAATGCTAAATCATTTGGCTTTTTGATTGATTGTACAGGAAAAT
ATACATCGCAGGGGGTTGACTTTTACCATTTCACCGCAATGGAATTAAACTTGTTGAAGAGAATGTTCAC
AGGCGCATACGCTACAATGACCCGATTCTTGCTAGCCGAATTCCAGTCAGGCTGCTAGCACCAGAGCTAC
GTGACCGCAGGACTAGCTCCAGCTGAGCGACACGCGAACAGGTGTAGAGTCAGTCGTGCTGCAAGGTCGC
ACTAATACGACTCACTATAGGG
