>Addgene plasmid #199969 | YP28 | depositor partial sequence | sequence record 387790 | Promoter Sequence
CCCAGAATAGTACTCCACCCGCGCCACAGAGGGGCGCTCAACGGCACTGAAATTTGGGGGCGGTGTAGAT
CGGTAAGACGATTCTTCACTACTTATATAAAAGAGCACTGTTGGGCGTGAGTGGAGGCGCCGGTTTTTGC
AGCGATAAGGAACATTTTTTTAACTAAGTAA
